>Addgene plasmid #174430 | Drp1(A395D)-StrepII | addgene full sequence | sequence record 343852 | Addgene NGS Result
ATGGGGGTAATGATACCGATGAAACGAGAGAGGATGCTCACGATACGGGTTACTGATGATGAACATGCCC
GGTTACTGGAACGTTGTGAGGGTAAACAACTGGCGGTATGGATGCGGCGGGACCAGAGAAAAATCACTCA
GGGTCAATGCCAGCGCTTCGTTAATACAGATGTAGGTGTTCCACAGGGTAGCCAGCAGCATCCTGCGATG
CAGATCCGGAACATAATGGTGCAGGGCGCTGACTTCCGCGTTTCCAGACTTTACGAAACACGGAAACCGA
AGACCATTCATGTTGTTGCTCAGGTCGCAGACGTTTTGCAGCAGCAGTCGCTTCACGTTCGCTCGCGTAT
CGGTGATTCATTCTGCTAACCAGTAAGGCAACCCCGCCAGCCTAGCCGGGTCCTCAACGACAGGAGCACG
ATCATGCGCACCCGTGGCCAGGACCCAACGCTGCCCGAGATGCGCCGCGTGCGGCTGCTGGAGATGGCGG
ACGCGATGGATATGTTCTGCCAAGGGTTGGTTTGCGCATTCACAGTTCTCCGCAAGAATTGATTGGCTCC
AATTCTTGGAGTGGTGAATCCGTTAGCGAGGTGCCGCCGGCTTCCATTCAGGTCGAGGTGGCCCGGCTCC
ATGCACCGCGACGCAACGCGGGGAGGCAGACAAGGTATAGGGCGGCGCCTACAATCCATGCCAACCCGTT
CCATGTGCTCGCCGAGGCGGCATAAATCGCCGTGACGATCAGCGGTCCAATGATCGAAGTTAGGCTGGTA
AGAGCCGCGAGCGATCCTTGAAGCTGTCCCTGATGGTCGTCATCTACCTGCCTGGACAGCATGGCCTGCA
ACGCGGGCATCCCGATGCCGCCGGAAGCGAGAAGAATCATAATGGGGAAGGCCATCCAGCCTCGCGTCGC
GAACGCCAGCAAGACGTAGCCCAGCGCGTCGGCCGCCATGCCGGCGATAATGGCCTGCTTCTCGCCGAAA
CGTTTGGTGGCGGGACCAGTGACGAAGGCTTGAGCGAGGGCGTGCAAGATTCCGAATACCGCAAGCGACA
GGCCGATCATCGTCGCGCTCCAGCGAAAGCGGTCCTCGCCGAAAATGACCCAGAGCGCTGCCGGCACCTG
TCCTACGAGTTGCATGATAAAGAAGACAGTCATAAGTGCGGCGACGATAGTCATGCCCCGCGCCCACCGG
AAGGAGCTGACTGGGTTGAAGGCTCTCAAGGGCATCGGTCGAGATCCCGGTGCCTAATGAGTGAGCTAAC
TTACATTAATTGCGTTGCGCTCACTGCCCGCTTTCCAGTCGGGAAACCTGTCGTGCCAGCTGCATTAATG
AATCGGCCAACGCGCGGGGAGAGGCGGTTTGCGTATTGGGCGCCAGGGTGGTTTTTCTTTTCACCAGTGA
GACGGGCAACAGCTGATTGCCCTTCACCGCCTGGCCCTGAGAGAGTTGCAGCAAGCGGTCCACGCTGGTT
TGCCCCAGCAGGCGAAAATCCTGTTTGATGGTGGTTAACGGCGGGATATAACATGAGCTGTCTTCGGTAT
CGTCGTATCCCACTACCGAGATATCCGCACCAACGCGCAGCCCGGACTCGGTAATGGCGCGCATTGCGCC
CAGCGCCATCTGATCGTTGGCAACCAGCATCGCAGTGGGAACGATGCCCTCATTCAGCATTTGCATGGTT
TGTTGAAAACCGGACATGGCACTCCAGTCGCCTTCCCGTTCCGCTATCGGCTGAATTTGATTGCGAGTGA
GATATTTATGCCAGCCAGCCAGACGCAGACGCGCCGAGACAGAACTTAATGGGCCCGCTAACAGCGCGAT
TTGCTGGTGACCCAATGCGACCAGATGCTCCACGCCCAGTCGCGTACCGTCTTCATGGGAGAAAATAATA
CTGTTGATGGGTGTCTGGTCAGAGACATCAAGAAATAACGCCGGAACATTAGTGCAGGCAGCTTCCACAG
CAATGGCATCCTGGTCATCCAGCGGATAGTTAATGATCAGCCCACTGACGCGTTGCGCGAGAAGATTGTG
CACCGCCGCTTTACAGGCTTCGACGCCGCTTCGTTCTACCATCGACACCACCACGCTGGCACCCAGTTGA
TCGGCGCGAGATTTAATCGCCGCGACAATTTGCGACGGCGCGTGCAGGGCCAGACTGGAGGTGGCAACGC
CAATCAGCAACGACTGTTTGCCCGCCAGTTGTTGTGCCACGCGGTTGGGAATGTAATTCAGCTCCGCCAT
CGCCGCTTCCACTTTTTCCCGCGTTTTCGCAGAAACGTGGCTGGCCTGGTTCACCACGCGGGAAACGGTC
TGATAAGAGACACCGGCATACTCTGCGACATCGTATAACGTTACTGGTTTCACATTCACCACCCTGAATT
GACTCTCTTCCGGGCGCTATCATGCCATACCGCGAAAGGTTTTGCGCCATTCGATGGTGTCCGGGATCTC
GACGCTCTCCCTTATGCGACTCCCGCATTAGGAAGCAGCCCAGTAGTAGGTTGAGGCCGTTGAGCACCGC
CGCCGCAAGGAATGGTGCATGCAAGGAGATGGCGCCCAACAGTCCCCCGGCCACGGGGCCTGCCACCATA
CCCACGCCGAAACAAGCGCTCATGAGCCCGAAGTGGCGAGCCCGATCTTCCCCATCGGTGATGTCGGCGA
TATAGGCGCCAGCAACCGCACCTGTGGCGCCGGTGATGCCGGCCACGATGCGTCCGGCGTAGAGGATCGA
GATCTCGATCCCGCGAAATTAATACGACTCACTATAGGGGAATTGTGAGCGGATAACAATTCCCCTCTAG
AAATAATTTTGTTTAACTTTAAGAAGGAGATATACCATGGGCAGCAGCGGCTCGATGGAGGCGCTAATTC
CTGTCATAAACAAGCTCCAGGACGTCTTCAACACGGTGGGCGCCGACATCATCCAGCTGCCTCAAATCGT
CGTAGTGGGAACGCAGAGCAGCGGAAAGAGCTCAGTGCTAGAAAGCCTGGTGGGGAGGGACCTGCTTCCC
AGAGGTACTGGAATTGTCACCCGGAGACCTCTCATTCTGCAACTGGTCCATGTTTCACAAGAAGATAAAC
GGAAAACAACAGGAGAAGAAAATGGGGTGGAAGCAGAAGAATGGGGTAAATTTCTTCACACCAAAAATAA
GCTTTACACGGATTTTGATGAAATTCGACAAGAAATTGAAAATGAAACAGAAAGAATTTCAGGAAATAAT
AAGGGAGTAAGCCCTGAACCAATTCATCTTAAGATTTTTTCACCCAACGTTGTCAATTTGACACTTGTGG
ATTTGCCAGGAATGACCAAGGTGCCTGTAGGTGATCAACCTAAGGATATTGAGCTTCAAATCAGAGAGCT
CATTCTTCGGTTCATCAGTAATCCTAATTCCATTATCCTCGCTGTCACTGCTGCTAATACAGATATGGCA
ACATCAGAGGCACTTAAAATTTCAAGAGAGGTAGATCCAGATGGTCGCAGAACCCTAGCTGTAATCACTA
AACTTGATCTCATGGATGCGGGTACTGATGCCATGGATGTATTGATGGGAAGGGTTATTCCAGTCAAACT
TGGAATAATTGGAGTAGTTAACAGGAGCCAGCTAGATATTAACAACAAGAAGAGTGTAACTGATTCAATC
CGTGATGAGTATGCTTTTCTTCAAAAGAAATATCCATCTCTGGCCAATAGAAATGGAACAAAGTATCTTG
CTAGGACTCTAAACAGGTTACTGATGCATCACATCAGAGATTGTTTACCAGAGTTGAAAACAAGAATAAA
TGTTCTAGCTGCTCAGTATCAGTCTCTTCTAAATAGCTACGGTGAACCCGTGGATGATAAAAGTGCTACT
TTACTCCAACTTATTACCAAATTTGCCACAGAATATTGTAACACTATTGAAGGAACTGCAAAATATATTG
AAACTTCGGAGCTATGCGGTGGTGCTAGAATTTGTTATATTTTCCATGAGACTTTTGGGCGAACCTTAGA
ATCTGTTGATCCACTTGGTGGCCTTAACACTATTGACATTTTGACTGACATTAGAAATGCTACTGGTCCT
CGTCCTGCTTTATTTGTGCCTGAGGTTTCATTTGAGTTACTGGTGAAGCGGCAAATCAAACGTCTAGAAG
AGCCCAGCCTCCGCTGTGTGGAACTGGTTCATGAGGAAATGCAAAGGATCATTCAGCACTGTAGCAATTA
CAGTACACAGGAATTGTTACGATTTCCTAAACTTCATGATGCCATAGTTGAAGTGGTGACTTGTCTTCTT
CGTAAAAGGTTGCCTGTTACAAATGAAATGGTCCATAACTTAGTGGCAATTGAACTGGCTTATATCAACA
CAAAACATCCAGACTTTGCTGATGCTTGTGGGCTAATGAACAATAATATAGAGGAACAAAGGAGAAACAG
GCTAGCCAGAGAATTACCTTCAGCTGTATCACGAGACAAGGTTGCATCTGGAGGTGGTGGGGTTGGAGAT
GGTGTTCAAGAACCAACCACAGGCAACTGGAGAGGAATGCTGAAAACTTCAAAAGCTGAAGAGTTATTAG
CAGAAGAAAAATCAAAACCCATTCCAATTATGCCAGCCAGTCCACAAAAAGGTCATGCCGTGAACCTGCT
AGATGTGCCAGTTCCTGTTGCACGAAAACTATCTGCTCGGGAACAGCGAGATTGTGAGGTTATTGAACGA
CTCATTAAATCATATTTTCTCATTGTCAGAAAGAATATTCAAGACAGTGTGCCAAAGGCAGTAATGCATT
TTTTGGTTAATCATGTGAAAGACACTCTTCAGAGTGAGCTAGTAGGCCAGCTGTATAAATCATCCTTATT
GGATGATCTTCTGACAGAATCTGAGGACATGGCACAGCGCAGGAAAGAAGCAGCTGATATGCTAAAGGCA
TTACAAGGAGCCAGTCAAATTATTGCTGAAATCCGGGAGACTCATCTTTGGTGGTCTCATCCTCAGTTCG
AAAAATAAGATCCGGCTGCTAACAAAGCCCGAAAGGAAGCTGAGTTGGCTGCTGCCACCGCTGAGCAATA
ACTAGCATAACCCCTTGGGGCCTCTAAACGGGTCTTGAGGGGTTTTTTGCTGAAAGGAGGAACTATATCC
GGATATCCCGCAAGAGGCCCGGCAGTACCGGCATAACCAAGCCTATGCCTACAGCATCCAGGGTGACGGT
GCCGAGGATGACGATGAGCGCATTGTTAGATTTCATACACGGTGCCTGACTGCGTTAGCAATTTAACTGT
GATAAACTACCGCATTAAAGCTTATCGATGATAAGCTGTCAAACATGAGAATTCTTGAAGACGAAAGGGC
CTCGTGATACGCCTATTTTTATAGGTTAATGTCATGATAATAATGGTTTCTTAGACGTCAGGTGGCACTT
TTCGGGGAAATGTGCGCGGAACCCCTATTTGTTTATTTTTCTAAATACATTCAAATATGTATCCGCTCAT
GAGACAATAACCCTGATAAATGCTTCAATAATATTGAAAAAGGAAGAGTATGAGTATTCAACATTTCCGT
GTCGCCCTTATTCCCTTTTTTGCGGCATTTTGCCTTCCTGTTTTTGCTCACCCAGAAACGCTGGTGAAAG
TAAAAGATGCTGAAGATCAGTTGGGTGCACGAGTGGGTTACATCGAACTGGATCTCAACAGCGGTAAGAT
CCTTGAGAGTTTTCGCCCCGAAGAACGTTTTCCAATGATGAGCACTTTTAAAGTTCTGCTATGTGGCGCG
GTATTATCCCGTGTTGACGCCGGGCAAGAGCAACTCGGTCGCCGCATACACTATTCTCAGAATGACTTGG
TTGAGTACTCACCAGTCACAGAAAAGCATCTTACGGATGGCATGACAGTAAGAGAATTATGCAGTGCTGC
CATAACCATGAGTGATAACACTGCGGCCAACTTACTTCTGACAACGATCGGAGGACCGAAGGAGCTAACC
GCTTTTTTGCACAACATGGGGGATCATGTAACTCGCCTTGATCGTTGGGAACCGGAGCTGAATGAAGCCA
TACCAAACGACGAGCGTGACACCACGATGCCTGCAGCAATGGCAACAACGTTGCGCAAACTATTAACTGG
CGAACTACTTACTCTAGCTTCCCGGCAACAATTAATAGACTGGATGGAGGCGGATAAAGTTGCAGGACCA
CTTCTGCGCTCGGCCCTTCCGGCTGGCTGGTTTATTGCTGATAAATCTGGAGCCGGTGAGCGTGGGTCTC
GCGGTATCATTGCAGCACTGGGGCCAGATGGTAAGCCCTCCCGTATCGTAGTTATCTACACGACGGGGAG
TCAGGCAACTATGGATGAACGAAATAGACAGATCGCTGAGATAGGTGCCTCACTGATTAAGCATTGGTAA
CTGTCAGACCAAGTTTACTCATATATACTTTAGATTGATTTAAAACTTCATTTTTAATTTAAAAGGATCT
AGGTGAAGATCCTTTTTGATAATCTCATGACCAAAATCCCTTAACGTGAGTTTTCGTTCCACTGAGCGTC
AGACCCCGTAGAAAAGATCAAAGGATCTTCTTGAGATCCTTTTTTTCTGCGCGTAATCTGCTGCTTGCAA
ACAAAAAAACCACCGCTACCAGCGGTGGTTTGTTTGCCGGATCAAGAGCTACCAACTCTTTTTCCGAAGG
TAACTGGCTTCAGCAGAGCGCAGATACCAAATACTGTCCTTCTAGTGTAGCCGTAGTTAGGCCACCACTT
CAAGAACTCTGTAGCACCGCCTACATACCTCGCTCTGCTAATCCTGTTACCAGTGGCTGCTGCCAGTGGC
GATAAGTCGTGTCTTACCGGGTTGGACTCAAGACGATAGTTACCGGATAAGGCGCAGCGGTCGGGCTGAA
CGGGGGGTTCGTGCACACAGCCCAGCTTGGAGCGAACGACCTACACCGAACTGAGATACCTACAGCGTGA
GCTATGAGAAAGCGCCACGCTTCCCGAAGGGAGAAAGGCGGACAGGTATCCGGTAAGCGGCAGGGTCGGA
ACAGGAGAGCGCACGAGGGAGCTTCCAGGGGGAAACGCCTGGTATCTTTATAGTCCTGTCGGGTTTCGCC
ACCTCTGACTTGAGCGTCGATTTTTGTGATGCTCGTCAGGGGGGCGGAGCCTATGGAAAAACGCCAGCAA
CGCGGCCTTTTTACGGTTCCTGGCCTTTTGCTGGCCTTTTGCTCACATGTTCTTTCCTGCGTTATCCCCT
GATTCTGTGGATAACCGTATTACCGCCTTTGAGTGAGCTGATACCGCTCGCCGCAGCCGAACGACCGAGC
GCAGCGAGTCAGTGAGCGAGGAAGCGGAAGAGCGCCTGATGCGGTATTTTCTCCTTACGCATCTGTGCGG
TATTTCACACCGCAATGGTGCACTCTCAGTACAATCTGCTCTGATGCCGCATAGTTAAGCCAGTATACAC
TCCGCTATCGCTACGTGACTGGGTCATGGCTGCGCCCCGACACCCGCCAACACCCGCTGACGCGCCCTGA
CGGGCTTGTCTGCTCCCGGCATCCGCTTACAGACAAGCTGTGACCGTCTCCGGGAGCTGCATGTGTCAGA
GGTTTTCACCGTCATCACCGAAACGCGCGAGGCAGCTGCGGTAAAGCTCATCAGCGTGGTCGTGAAGCGA
TTCACAGATGTCTGCCTGTTCATCCGCGTCCAGCTCGTTGAGTTTCTCCAGAAGCGTTAATGTCTGGCTT
CTGATAAAGCGGGCCATGTTAAGGGCGGTTTTTTCCTGTTTGGTCACTGATGCCTCCGTGTAAGGGGGAT
TTCTGTTC
Features (pLannotate 1.2.2; 19 found; start..end, strand, type, name):
    608..1232    -  CDS            TcR (fragment): tetracycline efflux protein; tet; confers resistance to tetracycline
   1247..1268    -  protein_bind   CAP binding site: CAP binding activates transcription in the presence of cAMP. E. coli catabolite activator protein
   1281..2363    -  CDS            lacI: lac repressor; lacI; The lac repressor binds to the lac operator to inhibit transcription in E. coli. This inhibition can be relieved by adding lactose or isopropyl-β-D-thiogalactopyranoside (IPTG).
   2364..2441    -  promoter       lacI promoter: lacI
   2449..2728    -  CDS            TcR (fragment): tetracycline efflux protein; tet; confers resistance to tetracycline
   2750..2768    +  promoter       T7 promoter: promoter for bacteriophage T7 RNA polymerase
   2769..2793    +  protein_bind   lac operator: The lac repressor binds to the lac operator to inhibit transcription in E. coli. This inhibition can be relieved by adding lactose or isopropyl-β-D-thiogalactopyranoside (IPTG). lac repressor encoded by lacI
   2808..2830    +  RBS            RBS: efficient ribosome binding site from bacteriophage T7 gene 10 (Olins and Rangwala, 1989)
   2855..4951    +  CDS            DNM1L (fragment): DNM1L_HUMAN - Also known as DLP1, DRP1. Experimental evidence at protein level: Swiss-Prot protein existence level 1. [Isoform 4]: Inhibits peroxisomal division when overexpressed. From Homo sapiens (Human).
   4985..5034    +  CDS            SET1 (fragment): solubility-enhancement tag derived from T7 phage gene 10B
   5042..5089    +  terminator     T7 terminator: transcription terminator for bacteriophage T7 RNA polymerase
   5112..5216    -  CDS            TcR (fragment): tetracycline efflux protein; tet; confers resistance to tetracycline
   5264..5292    -  promoter       tet promoter: E. coli promoter for tetracycline efflux protein gene
   5405..5509    +  promoter       AmpR promoter: bla
   5510..6370    +  CDS            AmpR: β-lactamase; bla; confers resistance to ampicillin, carbenicillin, and related antibiotics
   6541..7129    +  rep_origin     ori: high-copy-number ColE1/pMB1/pBR322/pUC origin of replication
   7315..7454    -  misc_feature   bom: basis of mobility region from pBR322
   7556..7747    -  CDS            rop: Rop protein, which maintains plasmids at low copy number; rop
   7764..366     +  CDS            YPB1_ECOLX (across the origin): Protein predicted: Swiss-Prot protein existence level 4. From Escherichia coli.
