[The description below was written by a language model from this plasmid's Addgene catalogue record and pLannotate feature annotations shown in this document.]
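Description:
Drp1(A395D)-StrepII is a bacterial expression plasmid built on the Novagen pET15b backbone for producing a mutant form of human dynamin-related protein 1 (Drp1, gene DNM1L) in E. coli. The sequenced plasmid is 7,778 nt. It replicates from a pBR322/ColE1-type origin accompanied by the bom mobilisation region and the rop gene, which normally holds such plasmids at lower copy number (the catalogue lists copy number as unknown). Selection is by ampicillin through the β-lactamase gene. Several tetracycline-resistance fragments and the tet promoter appear in the annotation, but these are non-functional remnants of the pBR322 ancestry of the backbone.

The payload is the Drp1 isoform 3 coding sequence carrying the A395D substitution, fused at its C terminus to a StrepII affinity tag. The tag itself is not called in the automated feature table, which annotates only the DNM1L open reading frame as a fragment. Expression is driven by a T7 promoter with an adjacent lac operator and the strong T7 gene 10 ribosome binding site, and it ends at the T7 terminator. The plasmid-borne lacI gene supplies repressor, so transcription stays off until IPTG is added in a host that provides T7 RNA polymerase. A short stretch annotated as a T7 gene 10-derived solubility tag lies downstream of the insert, just before the terminator, and is probably residual vector sequence rather than part of the product. Whether the His tag native to pET15b is retained is not stated in the record.

The construct is suited to recombinant production and Strep-based affinity purification of the A395D mutant. The associated study examined the membrane constriction and severing activity of Drp1 in mitochondrial and peroxisomal fission.
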