Addgene plasmid #174430: Drp1(A395D)-StrepII
Purpose: Expresses human Drp1 Isoform 3 with A395D mutation in bacteria
Depositing lab: Thomas Pucadyil. Depositing organization: Indian Institute of Science Education and Research (IISER), Pune. Publication: Dynamin-related protein 1 has membrane constricting and severing abilities sufficient for mitochondrial and peroxisomal fission. Kamerkar SC, Kraus F, Sharpe AJ, Pucadyil TJ, Ryan MT. Nat Commun. 2018 Dec 7;9(1):5239. doi: 10.1038/s41467-018-07543-w. PubMed 30531964.
Backbone
  Vector backbone: pET15b
  Backbone manufacturer: Novagen
  Vector type: Bacterial Expression
Growth in bacteria
  Bacterial resistance: Ampicillin, 100 μg/mL
  Growth temperature: 37°C
  Growth strain: DH5alpha
  Copy number: Unknown
Gene/Insert
  Gene/Insert name: Drp1
  Species: H. sapiens (human)
  Mutation: A395D
  GenBank ID: NM_005690.5
  Promoter: T7
  Tag / fusion protein: StrepII (C terminal on insert)
  Entrez Gene: DNM1L (a.k.a. DLP1, DRP1, DVLP, DYMPLE, EMPF, EMPF1, HDYNIV, OPA5)
  Cloning method: Ligation Independent Cloning
  Sequencing primers: 5′ T7 forward; 3′ T7 reverse
Terms and licenses: Academic/Nonprofit Terms; Industry Terms: Not Available to Industry
How to cite: Drp1(A395D)-StrepII was a gift from Thomas Pucadyil (Addgene plasmid # 174430 ; http://n2t.net/addgene:174430 ; RRID:Addgene_174430)
