>Addgene plasmid #174430 | Drp1(A395D)-StrepII | depositor partial sequence | sequence record 338398 | ORF sequenced using T7 forward and T7 reverse
ATAATTTTGTTTAACTTTAAGAAGGAGATATACCATGGGCAGCAGCGGCTCGATGGAGGCGCTAATTCCT
GTCATAAACAAGCTCCAGGACGTCTTCAACACGGTGGGCGCCGACATCATCCAGCTGCCTCAAATCGTCG
TAGTGGGAACGCAGAGCAGCGGAAAGAGCTCAGTGCTAGAAAGCCTGGTGGGGAGGGACCTGCTTCCCAG
AGGTACTGGAATTGTCACCCGGAGACCTCTCATTCTGCAACTGGTCCATGTTTCACAAGAAGATAAACGG
AAAACAACAGGAGAAGAAAATGGGGTGGAAGCAGAAGAATGGGGTAAATTTCTTCACACCAAAAATAAGC
TTTACACGGATTTTGATGAAATTCGACAAGAAATTGAAAATGAAACAGAAAGAATTTCAGGAAATAATAA
GGGAGTAAGCCCTGAACCAATTCATCTTAAGATTTTTTCACCCAACGTTGTCAATTTGACACTTGTGGAT
TTGCCAGGAATGACCAAGGTGCCTGTAGGTGATCAACCTAAGGATATTGAGCTTCAAATCAGAGAGCTCA
TTCTTCGGTTCATCAGTAATCCTAATTCCATTATCCTCGCTGTCACTGCTGCTAATACAGATATGGCAAC
ATCAGAGGCACTTAAAATTTCAAGAGAGGTAGATCCAGATGGTCGCAGAACCCTAGCTGTAATCACTAAA
CTTGATCTCATGGATGCGGGTACTGATGCCATGGATGTATTGATGGGAAGGGTTATTCCAGTCAAACTTG
GAATAATTGGAGTAGTTAACAGGAGCCAGCTAGATATTAACAACAAGAAGAGTGTAACTGATTCAATCCG
TGATGAGTATGCTTTTCTTCAAAAGAAATATCCATCTCTGGCCAATAGAAATGGAACAAAGTATCTTGCT
AGGACTCTAAACAGGTTACTGATGCATCACATCAGAGATTGTTTACCAGAGTTGAAAACAAGAATAAATG
TTCTAGCTGCTCAGTATCAGTCTCTTCTAAATAGCTACGGTGAACCCGTGGATGATAAAAGTGCTACTTT
ACTCCAACTTATTACCAAATTTGCCACAGAATATTGTAACACTATTGAAGGAACTGCAAAATATATTGAA
ACTTCGGAGCTATGCGGTGGTGCTAGAATTTGTTATATTTTCCATGAGACTTTTGGGCGAACCTTAGAAT
CTGTTGATCCACTTGGTGGCCTTAACACTATTGACATTTTGACTGACATTAGAAATGCTACTGGTCCTCG
TCCTGCTTTATTTGTGCCTGAGGTTTCATTTGAGTTACTGGTGAAGCGGCAAATCAAACGTCTAGAAGAG
CCCAGCCTCCGCTGTGTGGAACTGGTTCATGAGGAAATGCAAAGGATCATTCAGCACTGTAGCAATTACA
GTACACAGGAATTGTTACGATTTCCTAAACTTCATGATGCCATAGTTGAAGTGGTGACTTGTCTTCTTCG
TAAAAGGTTGCCTGTTACAAATGAAATGGTCCATAACTTAGTGGCAATTGAACTGGCTTATATCAACACA
AAACATCCAGACTTTGCTGATGCTTGTGGGCTAATGAACAATAATATAGAGGAACAAAGGAGAAACAGGC
TAGCCAGAGAATTACCTTCAGCTGTATCACGAGACAAGGTTGCATCTGGAGGTGGTGGGGTTGGAGATGG
TGTTCAAGAACCAACCACAGGCAACTGGAGAGGAATGCTGAAAACTTCAAAAGCTGAAGAGTTATTAGCA
GAAGAAAAATCAAAACCCATTCCAATTATGCCAGCCAGTCCACAAAAAGGTCATGCCGTGAACCTGCTAG
ATGTGCCAGTTCCTGTTGCACGAAAACTATCTGCTCGGGAACAGCGAGATTGTGAGGTTATTGAACGACT
CATTAAATCATATTTTCTCATTGTCAGAAAGAATATTCAAGACAGTGTGCCAAAGGCAGTAATGCATTTT
TTGGTTAATCATGTGAAAGACACTCTTCAGAGTGAGCTAGTAGGCCAGCTGTATAAATCATCCTTATTGG
ATGATCTTCTGACAGAATCTGAGGACATGGCACAGCGCAGGAAAGAAGCAGCTGATATGCTAAAGGCATT
ACAAGGAGCCAGTCAAATTATTGCTGAAATCCGGGAGACTCATCTTTGGTGGTCTCATCCTCAGTTCGAA
AAATAAGATCCGGCTGCTAACAAAGC
